Addgene plasmid #131728: pLenti-puro/RAF1-P261A
Purpose: Mammalian Expression of RAF1
Depositing lab: Jacques De Grève. Depositing organization: Vrije Universiteit Brussel. Publication: CRAF mutations in lung cancer can be oncogenic and predict sensitivity to combined type II RAF and MEK inhibition. Noeparast A, Giron P, Noor A, Bahadur Shahi R, De Brakeleer S, Eggermont C, Vandenplas H, Boeckx B, Lambrechts D, De Greve J, Teugels E. Oncogene. 2019 Aug;38(31):5933-5941. doi: 10.1038/s41388-019-0866-7. Epub 2019 Jul 8. PubMed 31285551.
Backbone
  Vector backbone: pLenti-puro (Plasmid #39481)
  Backbone manufacturer: Ie-Ming Shih (Addgene plasmid # 39481)
  Backbone size w/o insert (bp): 7066
  Vector type: Mammalian Expression, Lentiviral
  Selectable markers: Puromycin
Growth in bacteria
  Bacterial resistance: Ampicillin, 100 μg/mL
  Growth temperature: 30°C
  Growth strain: NEB Stable
  Copy number: Unknown
Gene/Insert
  Gene/Insert name: RAF1 (alt names: CRAF, c-Raf(1); ENSG00000132155)
  Species: H. sapiens (human)
  Insert size (bp): 1947
  Mutation: P261A
  Entrez Gene: RAF1 (a.k.a. CMD1NN, CRAF, NS5, Raf-1, c-Raf)
  Promoter: CMV
  Cloning method: Restriction Enzyme; 5′ cloning site Unknown (unknown if destroyed); 3′ cloning site Unknown (unknown if destroyed)
Terms and licenses: Academic/Nonprofit Terms; Industry Terms: Not Available to Industry
How to cite: pLenti-puro/RAF1-P261A was a gift from Jacques De Grève (Addgene plasmid # 131728 ; http://n2t.net/addgene:131728 ; RRID:Addgene_131728)
