[The description below was written by a language model from this plasmid's Addgene catalogue record and pLannotate feature annotations shown in this document.]
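Description:
pLenti-puro/RAF1-P261A is a lentiviral mammalian expression plasmid that carries the human RAF1 (CRAF) coding sequence with a P261A substitution, cloned into the pLenti-puro backbone. In bacteria it is maintained through a high-copy ColE1/pUC-type origin and selected with ampicillin via the β-lactamase gene. An f1 origin and remnants of a pBluescript-style lac/T3/T7 region are also annotated.

The transfer cassette is organised in an HIV-1-derived, self-inactivating format. An RSV enhancer/promoter sits immediately upstream of a truncated 5' LTR (the sequence is circular) and would drive genomic RNA production in packaging cells. It is followed by the Ψ packaging signal with a gag fragment and by the Rev response element for Rev-dependent nuclear export. The cassette ends in a ΔU3 3' LTR, which disables LTR promoter activity after integration. No cPPT or WPRE is annotated.

Within the LTRs, the CMV immediate-early enhancer and promoter drive the roughly 1.9 kb RAF1 open reading frame. Two short matches just downstream of the CMV promoter are called as PLtetO-1 fragments and probably represent tet operator sequences, although the record does not describe tetracycline regulation. No epitope tag or reporter is annotated on RAF1. A separate SV40 early promoter expresses puromycin N-acetyltransferase, so transduced cells can be selected with puromycin. An SV40 polyadenylation signal and SV40 origin lie outside the 3' LTR.

RAF1 is a serine/threonine kinase that links Ras to the MEK/ERK cascade. The associated publication concerns whether CRAF mutations found in lung cancer are oncogenic and how they respond to combined RAF and MEK inhibition. This fits use of the construct for stable expression of the P261A variant in mammalian cells.
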