Features (pLannotate 1.2.2; 29 found; start..end, strand, type, name):
      1..181     +  LTR            5' LTR (truncated): truncated 5' long terminal repeat (LTR) from HIV-1
    228..353     +  misc_feature   HIV-1 Ψ: packaging signal of human immunodeficiency virus type 1
    337..700     +  CDS            HIV-1 gag (fragment): gag protein from human immunodeficiency virus 1; gag
    846..1079    +  misc_feature   RRE: The Rev response element (RRE) of HIV-1 allows for Rev-dependent mRNA export from the nucleus to the cytoplasm.
   1456..1556    +  CDS            Rev (fragment): human immunodeficiency virus 1 (HIV-1) Rev protein; rev; enhances nuclear export of unspliced and incompletely spliced viral mRNAs
   1557..1577    -  misc_feature   MCS (fragment): pBluescript multiple cloning site
   1588..1889    +  enhancer       CMV enhancer: human cytomegalovirus immediate early enhancer
   1890..2093    +  promoter       CMV promoter: human cytomegalovirus (CMV) immediate early promoter
   2095..2114    +  promoter       PLtetO-1 promoter (fragment): modified phage lambda PL promoter with tet operator sites (Lutz and Bujard, 1997)
   2116..2135    +  promoter       PLtetO-1 promoter (fragment): modified phage lambda PL promoter with tet operator sites (Lutz and Bujard, 1997)
   2207..4150    +  CDS            RAF1: RAF1_HUMAN - Also known as RAF. Experimental evidence at protein level: Swiss-Prot protein existence level 1. Serine/threonine-protein kinase that acts as a regulatory link between the membrane-associated Ras GTPases and the MAPK/ERK cascade, and this critical regulatory link functions as a switch determining cell fate decisions including proliferation, differentiation, apoptosis, survival and oncogenic transformation. RAF1 activation initiates a mitogen-activated protein kinase (MAPK) cascade that comprises a sequential phosphorylation of the dual-specific MAPK kinases (MAP2K1/MEK1 and MAP2K2
   4240..4569    +  promoter       SV40 promoter: SV40 enhancer and early promoter
   4579..5178    +  CDS            PuroR: puromycin N-acetyltransferase; pac from Streptomyces alboniger; confers resistance to puromycin
   5168..5248    +  CDS            nef (fragment): NEF_HV1Z2 - Experimental evidence at protein level: Swiss-Prot protein existence level 1. Extracellular Nef protein targets CD4(+) T-lymphocytes for apoptosis by interacting with CXCR4 surface receptors. From Human immunodeficiency virus type 1 group M subtype D (isolate Z2/CDC-Z34) (HIV-1).
   5250..5483    +  LTR            3' LTR (ΔU3): self-inactivating 3' long terminal repeat (LTR) from HIV-1
   5555..5676    +  polyA_signal   SV40 poly(A) signal: SV40 polyadenylation signal
   5716..5851    +  rep_origin     SV40 ori: SV40 origin of replication
   5872..5890    -  promoter       T7 promoter: promoter for bacteriophage T7 RNA polymerase
   5898..6053    +  CDS            lacZα (fragment): LacZα fragment of β-galactosidase; lacZ fragment
   6058..6486    +  rep_origin     f1 ori (sequence partly withheld): f1 bacteriophage origin of replication; arrow indicates direction of (+) strand synthesis
   6539..6643    +  promoter       AmpR promoter: bla
   6644..7504    +  CDS            AmpR: β-lactamase; bla; confers resistance to ampicillin, carbenicillin, and related antibiotics
   7675..8263    +  rep_origin     ori: high-copy-number ColE1/pMB1/pBR322/pUC origin of replication
   8446..8538    +  CDS            lacI (fragment): lac repressor; lacI; The lac repressor binds to the lac operator to inhibit transcription in E. coli. This inhibition can be relieved by adding lactose or isopropyl-β-D-thiogalactopyranoside (IPTG).
   8551..8572    +  protein_bind   CAP binding site: CAP binding activates transcription in the presence of cAMP. E. coli catabolite activator protein
   8587..8617    +  promoter       lac promoter: promoter for the E. coli lac operon
   8625..8641    +  protein_bind   lac operator: The lac repressor binds to the lac operator to inhibit transcription in E. coli. This inhibition can be relieved by adding lactose or isopropyl-β-D-thiogalactopyranoside (IPTG). lac repressor encoded by lacI
   8686..8704    +  promoter       T3 promoter: promoter for bacteriophage T3 RNA polymerase
   8732..8958    +  promoter       RSV promoter: Rous sarcoma virus enhancer/promoter
>Addgene plasmid #131728 | pLenti-puro/RAF1-P261A | addgene full sequence | sequence record 257668 | Addgene NGS Result
GGGTCTCTCTGGTTAGACCAGATCTGAGCCTGGGAGCTCTCTGGCTAACTAGGGAACCCACTGCTTAAGC
CTCAATAAAGCTTGCCTTGAGTGCTTCAAGTAGTGTGTGCCCGTCTGTTGTGTGACTCTGGTAACTAGAG
ATCCCTCAGACCCTTTTAGTCAGTGTGGAAAATCTCTAGCAGTGGCGCCCGAACAGGGACTTGAAAGCGA
AAGGGAAACCAGAGGAGCTCTCTCGACGCAGGACTCGGCTTGCTGAAGCGCGCACGGCAAGAGGCGAGGG
GCGGCGACTGGTGAGTACGCCAAAAATTTTGACTAGCGGAGGCTAGAAGGAGAGAGATGGGTGCGAGAGC
GTCAGTATTAAGCGGGGGAGAATTAGATCGCGATGGGAAAAAATTCGGTTAAGGCCAGGGGGAAAGAAAA
AATATAAATTAAAACATATAGTATGGGCAAGCAGGGAGCTAGAACGATTCGCAGTTAATCCTGGCCTGTT
AGAAACATCAGAAGGCTGTAGACAAATACTGGGACAGCTACAACCATCCCTTCAGACAGGATCAGAAGAA
CTTAGATCATTATATAATACAGTAGCAACCCTCTATTGTGTGCATCAAAGGATAGAGATAAAAGACACCA
AGGAAGCTTTAGACAAGATAGAGGAAGAGCAAAACAAAAGTAAGACCACCGCACAGCAAGCGGCCGCTGA
TCTTCAGACCTGGAGGAGGAGATATGAGGGACAATTGGAGAAGTGAATTATATAAATATAAAGTAGTAAA
AATTGAACCATTAGGAGTAGCACCCACCAAGGCAAAGAGAAGAGTGGTGCAGAGAGAAAAAAGAGCAGTG
GGAATAGGAGCTTTGTTCCTTGGGTTCTTGGGAGCAGCAGGAAGCACTATGGGCGCAGCGTCAATGACGC
TGACGGTACAGGCCAGACAATTATTGTCTGGTATAGTGCAGCAGCAGAACAATTTGCTGAGGGCTATTGA
GGCGCAACAGCATCTGTTGCAACTCACAGTCTGGGGCATCAAGCAGCTCCAGGCAAGAATCCTGGCTGTG
GAAAGATACCTAAAGGATCAACAGCTCCTGGGGATTTGGGGTTGCTCTGGAAAACTCATTTGCACCACTG
CTGTGCCTTGGAATGCTAGTTGGAGTAATAAATCTCTGGAACAGATTTGGAATCACACGACCTGGATGGA
GTGGGACAGAGAAATTAACAATTACACAAGCTTAATACACTCCTTAATTGAAGAATCGCAAAACCAGCAA
GAAAAGAATGAACAAGAATTATTGGAATTAGATAAATGGGCAAGTTTGTGGAATTGGTTTAACATAACAA
ATTGGCTGTGGTATATAAAATTATTCATAATGATAGTAGGAGGCTTGGTAGGTTTAAGAATAGTTTTTGC
TGTACTTTCTATAGTGAATAGAGTTAGGCAGGGATATTCACCATTATCGTTTCAGACCCACCTCCCAACC
CCGAGGGGACCCGACAGGCCCGAAGGAATAGAAGAAGAAGGTGGAGAGAGAGACAGAGACAGATCCATTC
GATTAGTGAACGGATCTCGACGGTATCGATAAGCTTGGGAGTTCCGCTTACATAACTTACGGTAAATGGC
CCGCCTGGCTGACCGCCCAACGACCCCCGCCCATTGACGTCAATAATGACGTATGTTCCCATAGTAACGC
CAATAGGGACTTTCCATTGACGTCAATGGGTGGAGTATTTACGGTAAACTGCCCACTTGGCAGTACATCA
AGTGTATCATATGCCAAGTACGCCCCCTATTGACGTCAATGACGGTAAATGGCCCGCCTGGCATTATGCC
CAGTACATGACCTTATGGGACTTTCCTACTTGGCAGTACATCTACGTATTAGTCATCGCTATTACCATGG
TGATGCGGTTTTGGCAGTACATCAATGGGCGTGGATAGCGGTTTGACTCACGGGGATTTCCAAGTCTCCA
CCCCATTGACGTCAATGGGAGTTTGTTTTGGCACCAAAATCAACGGGACTTTCCAAAATGTCGTAACAAC
TCCGCCCCATTGACGCAAATGGGCGGTAGGCGTGTACGGTGGGAGGTCTATATAAGCAGAGCTCTCCCTA
TCAGTGATAGAGATCTCCCTATCAGTGATAGAGATCGTCGACTAGTGGATCCAGTGTGGTGGAATTCTGC
AGATATCCAGCACAGTGGCGGCCGCTCGAGTCTAGAATGGAGCACATACAGGGAGCTTGGAAGACGATCA
GCAATGGTTTTGGATTCAAAGATGCCGTGTTTGATGGCTCCAGCTGCATCTCTCCTACAATAGTTCAGCA
GTTTGGCTATCAGCGCCGGGCATCAGATGATGGCAAACTCACAGATCCTTCTAAGACAAGCAACACTATC
CGTGTTTTCTTGCCGAACAAGCAAAGAACAGTGGTCAATGTGCGAAATGGAATGAGCTTGCATGACTGCC
TTATGAAAGCACTCAAGGTGAGGGGCCTGCAACCAGAGTGCTGTGCAGTGTTCAGACTTCTCCACGAACA
CAAAGGTAAAAAAGCACGCTTAGATTGGAATACTGATGCTGCGTCTTTGATTGGAGAAGAACTTCAAGTA
GATTTCCTGGATCATGTTCCCCTCACAACACACAACTTTGCTCGGAAGACGTTCCTGAAGCTTGCCTTCT
GTGACATCTGTCAGAAATTCCTGCTCAATGGATTTCGATGTCAGACTTGTGGCTACAAATTTCATGAGCA
CTGTAGCACCAAAGTACCTACTATGTGTGTGGACTGGAGTAACATCAGACAACTCTTATTGTTTCCAAAT
TCCACTATTGGTGATAGTGGAGTCCCAGCACTACCTTCTTTGACTATGCGTCGTATGCGAGAGTCTGTTT
CCAGGATGCCTGTTAGTTCTCAGCACAGATATTCTACACCTCACGCCTTCACCTTTAACACCTCCAGTCC
CTCATCTGAAGGTTCCCTCTCCCAGAGGCAGAGGTCGACATCCACAGCTAATGTCCACATGGTCAGCACC
ACCCTGCCTGTGGACAGCAGGATGATTGAGGATGCAATTCGAAGTCACAGCGAATCAGCCTCACCTTCAG
CCCTGTCCAGTAGCCCCAACAATCTGAGCCCAACAGGCTGGTCACAGCCGAAAACCCCCGTGCCAGCACA
AAGAGAGCGGGCACCAGTATCTGGGACCCAGGAGAAAAACAAAATTAGGCCTCGTGGACAGAGAGATTCA
AGCTATTATTGGGAAATAGAAGCCAGTGAAGTGATGCTGTCCACTCGGATTGGGTCAGGCTCTTTTGGAA
CTGTTTATAAGGGTAAATGGCACGGAGATGTTGCAGTAAAGATCCTAAAGGTTGTCGACCCAACCCCAGA
GCAATTCCAGGCCTTCAGGAATGAGGTGGCTGTTCTGCGCAAAACACGGCATGTGAACATTCTGCTTTTC
ATGGGGTACATGACAAAGGACAACCTGGCAATTGTGACCCAGTGGTGCGAGGGCAGCAGCCTCTACAAAC
ACCTGCATGTCCAGGAGACCAAGTTTCAGATGTTCCAGCTAATTGACATTGCCCGGCAGACGGCTCAGGG
AATGGACTATTTGCATGCAAAGAACATCATCCATAGAGACATGAAATCCAACAATATATTTCTCCATGAA
GGCTTAACAGTGAAAATTGGAGATTTTGGTTTGGCAACAGTAAAGTCACGCTGGAGTGGTTCTCAGCAGG
TTGAACAACCTACTGGCTCTGTCCTCTGGATGGCCCCAGAGGTGATCCGAATGCAGGATAACAACCCATT
CAGTTTCCAGTCGGATGTCTACTCCTATGGCATCGTATTGTATGAACTGATGACGGGGGAGCTTCCTTAT
TCTCACATCAACAACCGAGATCAGATCATCTTCATGGTGGGCCGAGGATATGCCTCCCCAGATCTTAGTA
AGCTATATAAGAACTGCCCCAAAGCAATGAAGAGGCTGGTAGCTGACTGTGTGAAGAAAGTAAAGGAAGA
GAGGCCTCTTTTTCCCCAGATCCTGTCTTCCATTGAGCTGCTCCAACACTCTCTACCGAAGATCAACCGG
AGCGCTTCCGAGCCATCCTTGCATCGGGCAGCCCACACTGAGGATATCAATGCTTGCACGCTGACCACGT
CCCCGAGGCTGCCTGTCTTCTAGACGCGTACCGGTCATCATCACCATCACCATTGAGTTTAAACCTGCTG
ATCAGCCTCGACTGTGCCTTCTAGTCGACCCTGTGGAATGTGTGTCAGTTAGGGTGTGGAAAGTCCCCAG
GCTCCCCAGCAGGCAGAAGTATGCAAAGCATGCATCTCAATTAGTCAGCAACCAGGTGTGGAAAGTCCCC
AGGCTCCCCAGCAGGCAGAAGTATGCAAAGCATGCATCTCAATTAGTCAGCAACCATAGTCCCGCCCCTA
ACTCCGCCCATCCCGCCCCTAACTCCGCCCAGTTCCGCCCATTCTCCGCCCCATGGCTGACTAATTTTTT
TTATTTATGCAGAGGCCGAGGCCGCCTCGGCCTCTGAGCTATTCCAGAAGTAGTGAGGAGGCTTTTTTGG
AGGCCTAGGCTTTTGCAAAAAGCTTACCATGACCGAGTACAAGCCCACGGTGCGCCTCGCCACCCGCGAC
GACGTCCCCAGGGCCGTACGCACCCTCGCCGCCGCGTTCGCCGACTACCCCGCCACGCGCCACACCGTCG
ATCCGGACCGCCACATCGAGCGGGTCACCGAGCTGCAAGAACTCTTCCTCACGCGCGTCGGGCTCGACAT
CGGCAAGGTGTGGGTCGCGGACGACGGCGCCGCGGTGGCGGTCTGGACCACGCCGGAGAGCGTCGAAGCG
GGGGCGGTGTTCGCCGAGATCGGCCCGCGCATGGCCGAGTTGAGCGGTTCCCGGCTGGCCGCGCAGCAAC
AGATGGAAGGCCTCCTGGCGCCGCACCGGCCCAAGGAGCCCGCGTGGTTCCTGGCCACCGTCGGCGTCTC
GCCCGACCACCAGGGCAAGGGTCTGGGCAGCGCCGTCGTGCTCCCCGGAGTGGAGGCGGCCGAGCGCGCC
GGGGTGCCCGCCTTCCTGGAGACCTCCGCGCCCCGCAACCTCCCCTTCTACGAGCGGCTCGGCTTCACCG
TCACCGCCGACGTCGAGGTGCCCGAAGGACCGCGCACCTGGTGCATGACCCGCAAGCCCGGTGCCTGAGG
TACCTTTAAGACCAATGACTTACAAGGCAGCTGTAGATCTTAGCCACTTTTTAAAAGAAAAGGGGGGACT
GGAAGGGCTAATTCACTCCCAACGAAGACAAGATCTGCTTTTTGCTTGTACTGGGTCTCTCTGGTTAGAC
CAGATCTGAGCCTGGGAGCTCTCTGGCTAACTAGGGAACCCACTGCTTAAGCCTCAATAAAGCTTGCCTT
GAGTGCTTCAAGTAGTGTGTGCCCGTCTGTTGTGTGACTCTGGTAACTAGAGATCCCTCAGACCCTTTTA
GTCAGTGTGGAAAATCTCTAGCAGTAGTAGTTCATGTCATCTTATTATTCAGTATTTATAACTTGCAAAG
AAATGAATATCAGAGAGTGAGAGGAACTTGTTTATTGCAGCTTATAATGGTTACAAATAAAGCAATAGCA
TCACAAATTTCACAAATAAAGCATTTTTTTCACTGCATTCTAGTTGTGGTTTGTCCAAACTCATCAATGT
ATCTTATCATGTCTGGCTCTAGCTATCCCGCCCCTAACTCCGCCCATCCCGCCCCTAACTCCGCCCAGTT
CCGCCCATTCTCCGCCCCATGGCTGACTAATTTTTTTTATTTATGCAGAGGCCGAGGCCGCCTCGGCCTC
TGAGCTATTCCAGAAGTAGTGAGGAGGCTTTTTTGGAGGCCTAGGGACGTACCCAATTCGCCCTATAGTG
AGTCGTATTACGCGCGCTCACTGGCCGTCGTTTTACAACGTCGTGACTGGGAAAACCCTGGCGTTACCCA
ACTTAATCGCCTTGCAGCACATCCCCCTTTCGCCAGCTGGCGTAATAGCGAAGAGGCCCGCACCGATCGC
CCTTCCCAACAGTTGCGCAGCCTGAATGGCGAATGGG
[124 nt withheld, positions 6058-6181]
C
[91 nt withheld, positions 6183-6273]
A
[49 nt withheld, positions 6275-6323]
CCTTTGACGTTGGAGTCCACGTTCTTT
[37 nt withheld, positions 6351-6387]
ACCCTATCTCGGTCTATTCTTTTGATTTATAAGGGATTTTGCCGATTTCGGCCTATTGGTTAAAAAATGA
GCTGATTTAACAAAAATTTAACGCGAATTTTAACAAAATATTAACGCTTACAATTTAGGTGGCACTTTTC
GGGGAAATGTGCGCGGAACCCCTATTTGTTTATTTTTCTAAATACATTCAAATATGTATCCGCTCATGAG
ACAATAACCCTGATAAATGCTTCAATAATATTGAAAAAGGAAGAGTATGAGTATTCAACATTTCCGTGTC
GCCCTTATTCCCTTTTTTGCGGCATTTTGCCTTCCTGTTTTTGCTCACCCAGAAACGCTGGTGAAAGTAA
AAGATGCTGAAGATCAGTTGGGTGCACGAGTGGGTTACATCGAACTGGATCTCAACAGCGGTAAGATCCT
TGAGAGTTTTCGCCCCGAAGAACGTTTTCCAATGATGAGCACTTTTAAAGTTCTGCTATGTGGCGCGGTA
TTATCCCGTATTGACGCCGGGCAAGAGCAACTCGGTCGCCGCATACACTATTCTCAGAATGACTTGGTTG
AGTACTCACCAGTCACAGAAAAGCATCTTACGGATGGCATGACAGTAAGAGAATTATGCAGTGCTGCCAT
AACCATGAGTGATAACACTGCGGCCAACTTACTTCTGACAACGATCGGAGGACCGAAGGAGCTAACCGCT
TTTTTGCACAACATGGGGGATCATGTAACTCGCCTTGATCGTTGGGAACCGGAGCTGAATGAAGCCATAC
CAAACGACGAGCGTGACACCACGATGCCTGTAGCAATGGCAACAACGTTGCGCAAACTATTAACTGGCGA
ACTACTTACTCTAGCTTCCCGGCAACAATTAATAGACTGGATGGAGGCGGATAAAGTTGCAGGACCACTT
CTGCGCTCGGCCCTTCCGGCTGGCTGGTTTATTGCTGATAAATCTGGAGCCGGTGAGCGTGGGTCTCGCG
GTATCATTGCAGCACTGGGGCCAGATGGTAAGCCCTCCCGTATCGTAGTTATCTACACGACGGGGAGTCA
GGCAACTATGGATGAACGAAATAGACAGATCGCTGAGATAGGTGCCTCACTGATTAAGCATTGGTAACTG
TCAGACCAAGTTTACTCATATATACTTTAGATTGATTTAAAACTTCATTTTTAATTTAAAAGGATCTAGG
TGAAGATCCTTTTTGATAATCTCATGACCAAAATCCCTTAACGTGAGTTTTCGTTCCACTGAGCGTCAGA
CCCCGTAGAAAAGATCAAAGGATCTTCTTGAGATCCTTTTTTTCTGCGCGTAATCTGCTGCTTGCAAACA
AAAAAACCACCGCTACCAGCGGTGGTTTGTTTGCCGGATCAAGAGCTACCAACTCTTTTTCCGAAGGTAA
CTGGCTTCAGCAGAGCGCAGATACCAAATACTGTTCTTCTAGTGTAGCCGTAGTTAGGCCACCACTTCAA
GAACTCTGTAGCACCGCCTACATACCTCGCTCTGCTAATCCTGTTACCAGTGGCTGCTGCCAGTGGCGAT
AAGTCGTGTCTTACCGGGTTGGACTCAAGACGATAGTTACCGGATAAGGCGCAGCGGTCGGGCTGAACGG
GGGGTTCGTGCACACAGCCCAGCTTGGAGCGAACGACCTACACCGAACTGAGATACCTACAGCGTGAGCT
ATGAGAAAGCGCCACGCTTCCCGAAGGGAGAAAGGCGGACAGGTATCCGGTAAGCGGCAGGGTCGGAACA
GGAGAGCGCACGAGGGAGCTTCCAGGGGGAAACGCCTGGTATCTTTATAGTCCTGTCGGGTTTCGCCACC
TCTGACTTGAGCGTCGATTTTTGTGATGCTCGTCAGGGGGGCGGAGCCTATGGAAAAACGCCAGCAACGC
GGCCTTTTTACGGTTCCTGGCCTTTTGCTGGCCTTTTGCTCACATGTTCTTTCCTGCGTTATCCCCTGAT
TCTGTGGATAACCGTATTACCGCCTTTGAGTGAGCTGATACCGCTCGCCGCAGCCGAACGACCGAGCGCA
GCGAGTCAGTGAGCGAGGAAGCGGAAGAGCGCCCAATACGCAAACCGCCTCTCCCCGCGCGTTGGCCGAT
TCATTAATGCAGCTGGCACGACAGGTTTCCCGACTGGAAAGCGGGCAGTGAGCGCAACGCAATTAATGTG
AGTTAGCTCACTCATTAGGCACCCCAGGCTTTACACTTTATGCTTCCGGCTCGTATGTTGTGTGGAATTG
TGAGCGGATAACAATTTCACACAGGAAACAGCTATGACCATGATTACGCCAAGCGCGCAATTAACCCTCA
CTAAAGGGAACAAAAGCTGGAGCTGCAAGCTTAATGTAGTCTTATGCAATACTCTTGTAGTCTTGCAACA
TGGTAACGATGAGTTAGCAACATGCCTTACAAGGAGAGAAAAAGCACCGTGCATGCCGATTGGTGGAAGT
AAGGTGGTACGATCGTGCCTTATTAGGAAGGCAACAGACGGGTCTGACATGGATTGGACGAACCACTGAA
TTGCCGCATTGCAGAGATATTGTATTTAAGTGCCTAGCTCGATACATAAAC
